>Addgene plasmid #139675 | pExcisionase-AntiDsRed | addgene full sequence | sequence record 276302 | Addgene NGS Result
AACCTGTCGTGCCAGCTGCATTAATGAATCGGCCAACGCGCGGGGAGAGGCGGTTTGCGTATTGGGCGCT
CTTCCGCTTCCTCGCTCACTGACTCGCTGCGCTCGGTCGTTCGGCTGCGGCGAGCGGTATCAGCTCACTC
AAAGGCGGTAATACGGTTATCCACAGAATCAGGGGATAACGCAGGAAAGAACATGTGAGCAAAAGGCCAG
CAAAAGGCCAGGAACCGTAAAAAGGCCGCGTTGCTGGCGTTTTTCCATAGGCTCCGCCCCCCTGACGAGC
ATCACAAAAATCGACGCTCAAGTCAGAGGTGGCGAAACCCGACAGGACTATAAAGATACCAGGCGTTTCC
CCCTGGAAGCTCCCTCGTGCGCTCTCCTGTTCCGACCCTGCCGCTTACCGGATACCTGTCCGCCTTTCTC
CCTTCGGGAAGCGTGGCGCTTTCTCATAGCTCACGCTGTAGGTATCTCAGTTCGGTGTAGGTCGTTCGCT
CCAAGCTGGGCTGTGTGCACGAACCCCCCGTTCAGCCCGACCGCTGCGCCTTATCCGGTAACTATCGTCT
TGAGTCCAACCCGGTAAGACACGACTTATCGCCACTGGCAGCAGCCACTGGTAACAGGATTAGCAGAGCG
AGGTATGTAGGCGGTGCTACAGAGTTCTTGAAGTGGTGGCCTAACTACGGCTACACTAGAAGAACAGTAT
TTGGTATCTGCGCTCTGCTGAAGCCAGTTACCTTCGGAAAAAGAGTTGGTAGCTCTTGATCCGGCAAACA
AACCACCGCTGGTAGCGGTGGTTTTTTTGTTTGCAAGCAGCAGATTACGCGCAGAAAAAAAGGATCTCAA
GAAGATCCTTTGATCTTTTCTACGGGGTCTGACGCTCAGTGGAACGAAAACTCACGTTAAGGGATTTTGG
TCATGAGATTATCAAAAAGGATCTTCACCTAGATCCTTTTAAATTAAAAATGAAGTTTTAAATCAATCTA
AAGTATATATGAGTAAACTTGGTCTGACAGTTACCAATGCTTAATCAGTGAGGCACCTATCTCAGCGATC
TGTCTATTTCGTTCATCCATAGTTGCCTGACTCCCCGTCGTGTAGATAACTACGATACGGGAGGGCTTAC
CATCTGGCCCCAGTGCTGCAATGATACCGCGAGACCCACGCTCACCGGCTCCAGATTTATCAGCAATAAA
CCAGCCAGCCGGAAGGGCCGAGCGCAGAAGTGGTCCTGCAACTTTATCCGCCTCCATCCAGTCTATTAAT
TGTTGCCGGGAAGCTAGAGTAAGTAGTTCGCCAGTTAATAGTTTGCGCAACGTTGTTGCCATTGCTACAG
GCATCGTGGTGTCACGCTCGTCGTTTGGTATGGCTTCATTCAGCTCCGGTTCCCAACGATCAAGGCGAGT
TACATGATCCCCCATGTTGTGCAAAAAAGCGGTTAGCTCCTTCGGTCCTCCGATCGTTGTCAGAAGTAAG
TTGGCCGCAGTGTTATCACTCATGGTTATGGCAGCACTGCATAATTCTCTTACTGTCATGCCATCCGTAA
GATGCTTTTCTGTGACTGGTGAGTACTCAACCAAGTCATTCTGAGAATAGTGTATGCGGCGACCGAGTTG
CTCTTGCCCGGCGTCAATACGGGATAATACCGCGCCACATAGCAGAACTTTAAAAGTGCTCATCATTGGA
AAACGTTCTTCGGGGCGAAAACTCTCAAGGATCTTACCGCTGTTGAGATCCAGTTCGATGTAACCCACTC
GTGCACCCAACTGATCTTCAGCATCTTTTACTTTCACCAGCGTTTCTGGGTGAGCAAAAACAGGAAGGCA
AAATGCCGCAAAAAAGGGAATAAGGGCGACACGGAAATGTTGAATACTCATACTCTTCCTTTTTCAATAT
TATTGAAGCATTTATCAGGGTTATTGTCTCATGAGCGGATACATATTTGAATGTATAGCTTGATATCGAA
TTCCCGATCTAGTAACATAGATGACACCGCGCGCGATAATTTATCCTAGTTTGCGCGCTATATTTTGTTT
TCTATCGCGTATTAAATGTATAATTGCGGGACTCTAATCATAAAAACCCATCTCATAAATAACGTCATGC
ATTACATGTTAATTATTACATGCTTAACGTAATTCAACAGAAATTATATGATAATCATCGCAAGACCGGC
AACAGGATTCAATCTTAAGAAACTTTATTGCCAAATGTTTGAACGATCGGGGATCCACTAGTGTGGAGTA
CGCGCCCGGGGAGCCCAAAGGTTACCCCAGTTGGGGCACTACATGGCCTCCTCCGAGAACGTCATCACCG
AGTTCATGCGCTTCAAGGTGCGCATGGAGGGCACCGTGAACGGCCACGAGTTCGAGATCGAGGGCGAGGG
CGAGGGCCGCCCCTACGAGGGCCACAACACCGTGAAGCTGAAGGTGACCAAGGGCGGCCCCCTGCCCTTC
GCCTGGGACATCCTGTCCCCCCAGTTCCAGTACGGCTCCAAGGTGTACGTGAAGCACCCCGCCGACATCC
CCGACTACAAGAAGCTGTCCTTCCCCGAGGGCTTCAAGTGGGAGCGCGTGATGAACTTCGAGGACGGCGG
CGTGGCGACCGTGACCCAGGACTCCTCCCTGCAGGACGGCTGCTTCATCTACAAGGTGAAGTTCATCGGC
GTGAACTTCCCCTCCGACGGCCCCGTGATGCAGAAGAAGACCATGGGCTGGGAGGCCTCCACCGAGCGCC
TGTACCCCCGCGACGGCGTGCTGAAGGGCGAGACCCACAAGGCCCTGAAGCTGAAGGACGGCGGCCACTA
CCTGGTGGAGTTCAAGTCCATCTACATGGCCAAGAAGCCCGTGCAGCTGCCCGGCTACTACTACGTGGAC
GCCAAGCTGGACATCACCTCCCACAACGAGGACTACACCATCGTGGAGCAGTACGAGCGCACCGAGGGCC
GCCACCACCTGTTCCTGTAGCGGTGCGGGTGCCAGGGCGTGCCCTTGAGTTCTCTCAGTTGGGGGCGTAG
ATTTAAATGCAGAAGTAACACCAAACAACAGGGTGAGCATCGACAAAAGAAACAGTACCAAGCAAATAAA
TAGCGTATGAAGGCAGGGCTAAAAAAATCCACATATAGCTGCTGCATATGCCATCATCCAAGTATATCAA
GATCAAAATAATTATAAAACATACTTGTTTATTATAATAGATAGGTACTCAAGGTTAGAGCATATGAATA
GATGCTGCATATGCCATCATGTATATGCATCAGTAAAACCCACATCAACATGTATACCTATCCTAGATCG
ATATTTCCATCCATCTTAAACTCGTAACTATGAAGATGTATGACACACACATACAGTTCCAAAATTAATA
AATACACCAGGTAGTTTGAAACAGTATTCTACTCCGATCTAGAACGAATGAACGACCGCCCAACCACACC
ACATCATCACAACCAAGCGAACAAAAAGCATCTCTGTATATGCATCAGTAAAACCCGCATCAACATGTAT
ACCTATCCTAGATCGATATTTCCATCCATCATCTTCAATTCGTAACTATGAATATGTATGGCACACACAT
ACAGATCCAAAATTAATAAATCCACCAGGTAGTTTGAAACAGAATTCTACTCCGATCTAGAACGACCGCC
CAACCAGACCACATCATCACAACCAAGACAAAAAAAAGCATGAAAAGATGACCCGACAAACAAGTGCACG
GCATATATTGAAATAAAGGAAAAGGGCAAACCAAACCCTATGCAACGAAACAAAAAAAATCATGAAATCG
ATCCCGTCTGCGGAACGGCTAGAGCCATCCCAGGATTCCCCAAAGAGAAACACTGGCAAGTTAGCAATCA
GAACGTGTCTGACGTACAGGTCGCATCCGTGTACGAACGCTAGCAGCACGGATCTAACACAAACACGGAT
CTAACACAAACATGAACAGAAGTAGAACTACCGGGCCCTAACCATGGACCGGAACGCCGATCTAGAGAAG
GTAGAGANGGGGGGGGGGGAGGACGAGCGGCGTACCTTGAAGCGGAGGTGCCGACGGGTGGATTTGGGGG
AGATCTGGTTGTGTGTGTGTGCGCTCCGAACAACACGAGGTTGGGGAAAGAGGGTGTGGAGGGGGTGTCT
ATTTATTACGGCGGGCGAGGAAGGGAAAGCGAAGGAGCGGTGGGAAAGGAATCCCCCGTAGCTGCCGGTG
CCGTGAGAGGAGGAGGAGGCCGCCTGCCGTGCCGGCTCACGTCTGCCGCTCCGCCACGCAATTTCTGGAT
GCCGACAGCGGAGCAAGTCCAACGGTGGAGCGGAACTCTCGAGAGGGGTCCAGAGGCAGCGACAGAGATG
CCGTGCCGTCTGCTTCGCTTGGCCCGACGCGACGCTGCTGGTTCGCTGGTTGGTGTCCGTTAGACTCGTC
GACGGCGTTTAACAGGCTGGCATTATCTACTCGAAACAAGAAAAATGTTTCCTTAGTTTTTTTAATTTCT
TAAAGGGTATTTGTTTAATTTTTAGTCACTTTATTTTATTCTATTTTATATCTAAATTATTAAATAAAAA
AACTAAAATAGAGTTTTAGTTTTCTTAATTTAGAGGCTAAAATAGAATAAAATAGATGTACTAAAAAAAT
TAGTCTATAAAAACCATTAACCCTAAACCCTAAATGGATGTACTAATAAAATGGATGAAGTATTATATAG
GTGAAGCTATTTGCAAAAAAAAAGGAGAACACATGCACACTAAAAAGATAAAACTGTAGAGTCCTGTTGT
CAAAATACTCAATTGTCCTTTAGACCATGTCTAACTGTTCATTTATATGATTCTCTAAAACACTGATATT
ATTGTAGTACTATAGATTATATTATTCGTAGAGTAAAGTTTAAATATATGTATAAAGATAGATAAACTGC
ACTTCAAACAAGTGTGACAAAAAAAATATGTGGTAATTTTTTATAACTTAGACATGCAATGCTCATTATC
TCTAGAGAGGGGCACGACCGGGTCACGCTGCACTGCATGCTGCAGCCCGGGCGACGTCGACTGTTTAAAC
GAGGCCTTAATTAAGGGCCCAATTGGCCACGTACGTCTAGATCTGGCGCGCCTCGAGGATCGATCCATGG
TACCCAGCTTTTGTTCCCTTTAGTGAGGGTTAATTGCGCGCTTGGCGTAATCATGGTCATAGCTGTTTCC
TGTGTGAAATTGTTATCCGCTCACAATTCCACACAACATACGAGCCGGGAGCATAAAGTGTAAAGCCTGG
GGTGCCTAATGAGTGAGCTAACTCACATTAATTGCGTTGCGCTCACTGCCCGCTTTCCAGTCGGGA
Features (pLannotate 1.2.2; 16 found; start..end, strand, type, name):
    252..840     -  rep_origin     ori: high-copy-number ColE1/pMB1/pBR322/pUC origin of replication
   1011..1871    -  CDS            AmpR: β-lactamase; bla; confers resistance to ampicillin, carbenicillin, and related antibiotics
   1872..1943    -  promoter       AmpR promoter: bla
   1947..1964    -  misc_feature   MCS (fragment): pBluescript multiple cloning site
   1966..2218    -  terminator     NOS terminator: nopaline synthase terminator and poly(A) signal
   2233..2258    -  protein_bind   attB (fragment): attB site for the φC31 integrase (Groth et al., 2000) phage φC31 integrase
   2256..2282    -  protein_bind   phage φC31 attP (fragment): attachment site of phage φC31 phage φC31 integrase
   2283..2960    +  CDS            DsRed2: improved tetrameric variant of DsRed fluorescent protein mammalian codon-optimized
   2960..2987    +  protein_bind   attB (fragment): attB site for the φC31 integrase (Groth et al., 2000) phage φC31 integrase
   2985..3010    +  protein_bind   phage φC31 attP (fragment): attachment site of phage φC31 phage φC31 integrase
   3018..5007    -  promoter       Ubi promoter: maize polyubiquitin gene promoter
   5127..5145    -  promoter       T3 promoter: promoter for bacteriophage T3 RNA polymerase
   5190..5206    -  protein_bind   lac operator: The lac repressor binds to the lac operator to inhibit transcription in E. coli. This inhibition can be relieved by adding lactose or isopropyl-β-D-thiogalactopyranoside (IPTG). lac repressor encoded by lacI
   5214..5244    -  promoter       lac promoter: promoter for the E. coli lac operon
   5259..5280    -  protein_bind   CAP binding site: CAP binding activates transcription in the presence of cAMP. E. coli catabolite activator protein
   5293..69      -  CDS            lacI (fragment) (across the origin): lac repressor; lacI; The lac repressor binds to the lac operator to inhibit transcription in E. coli. This inhibition can be relieved by adding lactose or isopropyl-β-D-thiogalactopyranoside (IPTG).
