[The description below was written by a language model from this plasmid's Addgene catalogue record and pLannotate feature annotations shown in this document.]
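Description:
pExcisionase-AntiDsRed is a plant expression reporter plasmid built on a pBluescript backbone and designed to detect phiC31 excisionase activity through a fluorescent readout. It is propagated in E. coli as a high-copy plasmid through its ColE1/pUC-type origin and selected with ampicillin via the β-lactamase gene. Remnants of the backbone's lac promoter/operator region, a T3 promoter and a fragment of the multiple cloning site are also annotated.

The payload is a synthetic cassette assembled by Gibson cloning. The maize polyubiquitin promoter and a nopaline synthase (NOS) terminator lie on the same strand, while the DsRed2 coding sequence between them lies on the opposite strand, so it is antisense to the promoter (hence "AntiDsRed") and should not yield red fluorescent protein in the starting configuration. On each side of DsRed2 the annotation finds adjacent partial attB and attP matches. This pattern is what hybrid attL/attR-type junctions, the products of a phiC31 integrase reaction, would look like, and the two junctions are in opposite orientation to one another. Integrase alone does not recombine such hybrid sites, and the reverse reaction requires the excisionase (recombination directionality factor). The apparent logic is therefore that recombination between the inverted sites flips DsRed2 into the sense orientation, switching on fluorescence, although the record does not spell out this mechanism.

The catalogue describes the plasmid as a test cassette within a site-specific recombinase toolkit for maize genome engineering. No plant selectable marker or recombinase gene is annotated, so the enzymes are presumably supplied separately. The sequenced record is 5,316 nt, somewhat shorter than the listed total size of 5,524 bp.
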