Addgene plasmid #139675: pExcisionase-AntiDsRed
Purpose: Cassette for testing phiC31 Excisionase activity using a fluorescent reporter
Depositing lab: James Birchler. Depositing organization: University of Missouri at Columbia. Publication: Site-specific recombinase genome engineering toolkit in maize. Cody JP, Graham ND, Zhao C, Swyers NC, Birchler JA. Plant Direct. 2020 Mar 9;4(3):e00209. doi: 10.1002/pld3.209. eCollection 2020 Mar. PubMed 32166212.
Backbone
  Vector backbone: pBlueScript
  Backbone size w/o insert (bp): 2500
  Total vector size (bp): 5524
  Vector type: Plant Expression
Growth in bacteria
  Bacterial resistance: Ampicillin, 100 μg/mL
  Growth temperature: 37°C
  Growth strain: DH5alpha
  Copy number: High Copy
Gene/Insert
  Gene/Insert name: AntiDsRed phiC31 Excisionase
  Species: Synthetic
  Insert size (bp): 778
  Promoter: Maize Ubiquitin
  Cloning method: Gibson Cloning
  Sequencing primers: 5′ tttattgccaaatgtttgaacg; 3′ GATGCTCACCCTGTTGTTTGGTGT
Terms and licenses: Academic/Nonprofit Terms; Industry Terms: Not Available to Industry
How to cite: pExcisionase-AntiDsRed was a gift from James Birchler (Addgene plasmid # 139675 ; http://n2t.net/addgene:139675 ; RRID:Addgene_139675)
